>Addgene plasmid #73992 | Chx10BP-LCL-EGFP | depositor full sequence | sequence record 139262 | Chx10BP-LCL-EGFP
GTCGAGAAGTAATATTAAGGTACGGGAGGTACTTGGAGCGGCCGCAATAAAATATCTTTATTTTCATTAC
ATCTGTGTGTTGGTTTTTTGTGTGAATCGATAGTACTAACATACGCTCTCCATCAAAACAAAACGAAACA
AAACAAACTAGCAAAATAGGCTGTCCCCAGTGCAAGTGCAGGTGCCAGAACATTTCTCTATCGATAGTCG
ACCAATTCGATTCACACTCAGTTCTTCAGGGAAGAGTCAATCCCGGCCTTCTCCTCACTCCCCCCCACCC
GGCAGAACCTCATCTCCATCTGCTTGATCAGGGCCTGCACTGTATATTGCAGCAATTTTAAATTGCACCA
TTAAAGATTTTATGCTGGAGACGTTAAAATTAAAAAGATCTATGTGCAAAGAGTCACAACGAATTTAATC
AACTTGATTTAATAGAAAACAGCAAATGGAATTTATGATGCTCCAAAAGACAAGGGAATTTTTTTCCCAC
AGAAAAATAATAAAAAAGCACTTTGTAGAAAACAGAAAGTGGAGTACGGGGGGGGGGGCTCCCCATCTGA
GAGTTTATCAGAACCTAATCCGGGGAGAAGAGCACTGGCTGGGGCTGCTTGCCCGCTAATCCCAGCTGCC
ATTAAAATATTAAAGATAAATCTAATCGTCTCTTTATCCAAAATAAGCGACTTTTGTGTGGGGAGAAAAC
GTCTAACCCCTTAGGAGGAGAATTAGTTCTAATGCATCAAATGGAATTCGGTCCAGGCTGAGGCGAAATA
GGGTTTAGAGGCAAATGAGACGGTAATAGAACTAAAACCCAGAATGACAAATTAAAAACCCTCATTTACA
CGAATTAAAACGGCTCACAAAAGGGATAGAAACCCAGCTCTGCCCTCCTCAGCCCCCAACCTGCCTTCCT
GTCCTATAATCACTAGTGAATTGCTCGAGGAATTCTATATAATGGAAGCTTGACCGGAGCCGTTAGTTGC
CCGTCGGACGCGATTTGCGAGGCGCTTTATGCGCGCACCGGTACGACTCACTATAGGCTAGCATAACTTC
GTATAGCATACATTATACGAAGTTATATGGTGAGCAAGGGCGAGGAGGATAACATGGCCATCATCAAGGA
GTTCATGCGCTTCAAGGTGCACATGGAGGGCTCCGTGAACGGCCACGAGTTCGAGATCGAGGGCGAGGGC
GAGGGCCGCCCCTACGAGGGCACCCAGACCGCCAAGCTGAAGGTGACCAAGGGTGGCCCCCTGCCCTTCG
CCTGGGACATCCTGTCCCCTCAGTTCATGTACGGCTCCAAGGCCTACGTGAAGCACCCCGCCGACATCCC
CGACTACTTGAAGCTGTCCTTCCCCGAGGGCTTCAAGTGGGAGCGCGTGATGAACTTCGAGGACGGCGGC
GTGGTGACCGTGACCCAGGACTCCTCCCTGCAGGACGGCGAGTTCATCTACAAGGTGAAGCTGCGCGGCA
CCAACTTCCCCTCCGACGGCCCCGTAATGCAGAAGAAGACCATGGGCTGGGAGGCCTCCTCCGAGCGGAT
GTACCCCGAGGACGGCGCCCTGAAGGGCGAGATCAAGCAGAGGCTGAAGCTGAAGGACGGCGGCCACTAC
GACGCTGAGGTCAAGACCACCTACAAGGNCAAGAAGCCCGTGCAGCTGCCCGGCGCCTACAACGTCAACA
TCNAGTTGGACATCACCTCCCACAACGAGGACTACACCATCGTGGAACAGTACNAACGCGCCGAGGGCCG
CCACTCCACCGGCGGCATGGACGAGCTGTACAAGTAAACACGTGCGGCCGCACTCCTCAGGTGCAGGCTG
CCTATCAGAAGGTGGTGGCTGGTGTGGCCAATGCCCTGGCTCACAAATACCACTGAGATCTTTTTCCCTC
TGCCAAAAATTATGGGGACATCATGAAGCCCCTTGAGCATCTGACTTCTGGCTAATAAAGGAAATTTATT
TTCATTGCAATAGTGTGTTGGAATTTTTTGTGTCTCTCACTCGGAAGGACATATGGGAGGGCAAATCATT
TAAAACATCAGAATGAGTATTTGGTTTAGAGTTTGGCAACATATGCCCATATGCTGGCTGCCATGAACAA
AGGTTGGCTATAAAGAGGTCATCAGTATATGAAACAGCCCCCTGCTGTCCATTCCTTATTCCATAGAAAA
GCCTTGACTTGAGGTTAGATTTTTTTTATATTTTGTTTTGTGTTATTTTTTTCTTTAACATCCCTAAAAT
TTTCCTTACATGTTTTACTAGCCAGATTTTTCCTCCTCTCCTGACTACTCCCAGTCATAGCTGTCCCTCT
TCTCTTATGGAGATCCCTCGACCTGCAGATAACTTCGTATAGCATACATTATACGAAGTTATACTAGCCT
CGAGAATTCACGCGGGCCGCCATGGTGAGCAAGGGCGAGGAGCTGTTCACCGGGGTGGTGCCCATCCTGG
TCGAGCTGGACGGCGACGTAAACGGCCACAAGTTCAGCGTGTCCGGCGAGGGCGAGGGCGATGCCACCTA
CGGCAAGCTGACCCTGAAGTTCATCTGCACCACCGGCAAGCTGCCCGTGCCCTGGCCCACCCTCGTGACC
ACCCTGACCTACGGCGTGCAGTGCTTCAGCCGCTACCCCGACCACATGAAGCAGCACGACTTCTTCAAGT
CCGCCATGCCCGAAGGCTACGTCCAGGAGCGCACCATCTTCTTCAAGGACGACGGCAACTACAAGACCCG
CGCCGAGGTGAAGTTCGAGGGCGACACCCTGGTGAACCGCATCGAGCTGAAGGGCATCGACTTCAAGGAG
GACGGCAACATCCTGGGGCACAAGCTGGAGTACAACTACAACAGCCACAACGTCTATATCATGGCCGACA
AGCAGAAGAACGGCATCAAGGTGAACTTCAAGATCCGCCACAACATCGAGGACGGCAGCGTGCAGCTCGC
CGACCACTACCAGCAGAACACCCCCATCGGCGACGGCCCCGTGCTGCTGCCCGACAACCACTACCTGAGC
ACCCAGTCCGCCCTGAGCAAAGACCCCAACGAGAAGCGCGATCACATGGTCCTGCTGGAGTTCGTGACCG
CCGCCGGGATCACTCTCGGCATGGACGAGCTGTACAAGTAATAAGCTCGCGTGGTACCTGATCTTTTTCC
CTCTGCCAAAAATTATGGGGACATCATGAAGCCCCTTGAGCATCTGACTTCTGGCTAATAAAGGAAATTT
ATTTTCATTGCAATAGTGTGTTGGAATTTTTTGTGTCTCTCACTCGGAAGGACATATGGGAGGGCAAATC
ATTTAAAACATCAGAATGAGTATTTGGTTTAGAGTTTGGCAACATATGCCCATATGCTGGCTGCCATGAA
CAAAGGTTGGCTATAAAGAGGTCATCAGTATATGAAACAGCCCCCTGCTGTCCATTCCTTATTCCATAGA
AAAGCCTTGACTTGAGGTTAGATTTTTTTTATATTTTGTTTTGTGTTATTTTTTTCTTTAACATCCCTAA
AATTTTCCTTACATGTTTTACTAGCCAGATTTTTCCTCCTCTCCTGACTACTCCCAGTCATAGCTGTCCC
TCTTCTCTTATGGAGATCCCTCGACCTGCAGCCCAAGCTTGGCGTAATCATGGTCATAGCTGTTTCCTGT
GTGAAATTGTTATCCGCTCACAATTCCACACAACATACGAGCCGGAAGCATAAAGTGTAAAGCCTGGGGG
TGCCTAATGAGTGAGCTAACTCACATTAATTGCGTTGCGCTCACTGCCCGCTTTCCAGTCGGGAAACCTG
TCGTGCCAGCGGATCCGCATCTCAATTAGTCAGCAACCATAGTCCCGCCCCTAACTCCGCCCATCCCGCC
CCTAACTCCGCCCAGTTCCGCCCATTCTCCGCCCCATGGCTGACTAATTTTTTTTATTTATGCAGAGGCC
GAGGCCGCCTCGGCCTCTGAGCTATTCCAGAAGTAGTGAGGAGGCTTTTTTGGAGGCCTAGGCTTTTGCA
AAAAGCTAACTTGTTTATTGCAGCTTATAATGGTTACAAATAAAGCAATAGCATCACAAATTTCACAAAT
AAAGCATTTTTTTCACTGCATTCTAGTTGTGGTTTGTCCAAACTCATCAATGTATCTTATCATGTCTGGA
TCCGCTGCATTAATGAATCGGCCAACGCGCGGGGAGAGGCGGTTTGCGTATTGGGCGCTCTTCCGCTTCC
TCGCTCACTGACTCGCTGCGCTCGGTCGTTCGGCTGCGGCGAGCGGTATCAGCTCACTCAAAGGCGGTAA
TACGGTTATCCACAGAATCAGGGGATAACGCAGGAAAGAACATGTGAGCAAAAGGCCAGCAAAAGGCCAG
GAACCGTAAAAAGGCCGCGTTGCTGGCGTTTTTCCATAGGCTCCGCCCCCCTGACGAGCATCACAAAAAT
CGACGCTCAAGTCAGAGGTGGCGAAACCCGACAGGACTATAAAGATACCAGGCGTTTCCCCCTGGAAGCT
CCCTCGTGCGCTCTCCTGTTCCGACCCTGCCGCTTACCGGATACCTGTCCGCCTTTCTCCCTTCGGGAAG
CGTGGCGCTTTCTCAATGCTCACGCTGTAGGTATCTCAGTTCGGTGTAGGTCGTTCGCTCCAAGCTGGGC
TGTGTGCACGAACCCCCCGTTCAGCCCGACCGCTGCGCCTTATCCGGTAACTATCGTCTTGAGTCCAACC
CGGTAAGACACGACTTATCGCCACTGGCAGCAGCCACTGGTAACAGGATTAGCAGAGCGAGGTATGTAGG
CGGTGCTACAGAGTTCTTGAAGTGGTGGCCTAACTACGGCTACACTAGAAGGACAGTATTTGGTATCTGC
GCTCTGCTGAAGCCAGTTACCTTCGGAAAAAGAGTTGGTAGCTCTTGATCCGGCAAACAAACCACCGCTG
GTAGCGGTGGTTTTTTTGTTTGCAAGCAGCAGATTACGCGCAGAAAAAAAGGATCTCAAGAAGATCCTTT
GATCTTTTCTACGGGGTCTGACGCTCAGTGGAACGAAAACTCACGTTAAGGGATTTTGGTCATGAGATTA
TCAAAAAGGATCTTCACCTAGATCCTTTTAAATTAAAAATGAAGTTTTAAATCAATCTAAAGTATATATG
AGTAAACTTGGTCTGACAGTTACCAATGCTTAATCAGTGAGGCACCTATCTCAGCGATCTGTCTATTTCG
TTCATCCATAGTTGCCTGACTCCCCGTCGTGTAGATAACTACGATACGGGAGGGCTTACCATCTGGCCCC
AGTGCTGCAATGATACCGCGAGACCCACGCTCACCGGCTCCAGATTTATCAGCAATAAACCAGCCAGCCG
GAAGGGCCGAGCGCAGAAGTGGTCCTGCAACTTTATCCGCCTCCATCCAGTCTATTAATTGTTGCCGGGA
AGCTAGAGTAAGTAGTTCGCCAGTTAATAGTTTGCGCAACGTTGTTGCCATTGCTACAGGCATCGTGGTG
TCACGCTCGTCGTTTGGTATGGCTTCATTCAGCTCCGGTTCCCAACGATCAAGGCGAGTTACATGATCCC
CCATGTTGTGCAAAAAAGCGGTTAGCTCCTTCGGTCCTCCGATCGTTGTCAGAAGTAAGTTGGCCGCAGT
GTTATCACTCATGGTTATGGCAGCACTGCATAATTCTCTTACTGTCATGCCATCCGTAAGATGCTTTTCT
GTGACTGGTGAGTACTCAACCAAGTCATTCTGAGAATAGTGTATGCGGCGACCGAGTTGCTCTTGCCCGG
CGTCAATACGGGATAATACCGCGCCACATAGCAGAACTTTAAAAGTGCTCATCATTGGAAAACGTTCTTC
GGGGCGAAAACTCTCAAGGATCTTACCGCTGTTGAGATCCAGTTCGATGTAACCCACTCGTGCACCCAAC
TGATCTTCAGCATCTTTTACTTTCACCAGCGTTTCTGGGTGAGCAAAAACAGGAAGGCAAAATGCCGCAA
AAAAGGGAATAAGGGCGACACGGAAATGTTGAATACTCATACTCTTCCTTTTTCAATATTATTGAAGCAT
TTATCAGGGTTATTGTCTCATGAGCGGATACATATTTGAATGTATTTAGAAAAATAAACAAATAGGGGTT
CCGCGCACATTTCCCCGAAAAGTGCCACCTG
Features (pLannotate 1.2.2; 20 found; start..end, strand, type, name):
     46..94      +  polyA_signal   poly(A) signal: synthetic polyadenylation signal
    108..199     +  misc_feature   pause site: RNA polymerase II transcriptional pause signal from the human α2 globin gene
   1043..1076    +  protein_bind   loxP: Cre-mediated recombination occurs in the 8-bp core sequence (GCATACAT). Cre recombinase
   1077..1786    +  CDS            mCherry (fragment): monomeric derivative of DsRed fluorescent protein (Shaner et al., 2004) mammalian codon-optimized
   1802..1873    +  CDS            HBB (fragment): HBB_PONPY - Experimental evidence at transcript level: Swiss-Prot protein existence level 2. Involved in oxygen transport from the lung to the various peripheral tissues. From Pongo pygmaeus (Bornean orangutan).
   1944..1999    +  polyA_signal   β-globin poly(A) signal: rabbit β-globin polyadenylation signal (Gil and Proudfoot, 1987)
   2339..2372    +  protein_bind   loxP: Cre-mediated recombination occurs in the 8-bp core sequence (GCATACAT). Cre recombinase
   2402..3121    +  CDS            EGFP: the original enhanced GFP (Yang et al., 1996) mammalian codon-optimized
   3207..3262    +  polyA_signal   β-globin poly(A) signal: rabbit β-globin polyadenylation signal (Gil and Proudfoot, 1987)
   3647..3663    -  protein_bind   lac operator: The lac repressor binds to the lac operator to inhibit transcription in E. coli. This inhibition can be relieved by adding lactose or isopropyl-β-D-thiogalactopyranoside (IPTG). lac repressor encoded by lacI
   3671..3701    -  promoter       lac promoter: promoter for the E. coli lac operon
   3717..3738    -  protein_bind   CAP binding site: CAP binding activates transcription in the presence of cAMP. E. coli catabolite activator protein
   3751..3790    -  CDS            lacI (fragment): lac repressor; lacI; The lac repressor binds to the lac operator to inhibit transcription in E. coli. This inhibition can be relieved by adding lactose or isopropyl-β-D-thiogalactopyranoside (IPTG).
   3797..3819    +  promoter       SV40 promoter (fragment): SV40 enhancer and early promoter
   3843..3978    +  rep_origin     SV40 ori: SV40 origin of replication
   3998..4132    +  polyA_signal   SV40 poly(A) signal: SV40 polyadenylation signal
   4134..4188    -  CDS            lacI (fragment): lac repressor; lacI; The lac repressor binds to the lac operator to inhibit transcription in E. coli. This inhibition can be relieved by adding lactose or isopropyl-β-D-thiogalactopyranoside (IPTG).
   4371..4959    -  rep_origin     ori: high-copy-number ColE1/pMB1/pBR322/pUC origin of replication
   5130..5990    -  CDS            AmpR: β-lactamase; bla; confers resistance to ampicillin, carbenicillin, and related antibiotics
   5991..6095    -  promoter       AmpR promoter: bla
