[The description below was written by a language model from this plasmid's Addgene catalogue record and pLannotate feature annotations shown in this document.]
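Description:
Chx10BP-LCL-EGFP is a 6.1 kb mammalian expression plasmid of the Cre/lox class, built by Gibson assembly in the Stagia3 reporter backbone. It serves as a Cre-dependent fluorescent reporter for bipolar cells of the retina. In bacteria it is maintained through a high-copy ColE1/pUC-type origin and selected with ampicillin via the β-lactamase gene and its native promoter. The backbone also carries remnants of lac regulatory sequence, an SV40 origin with a fragment of the SV40 promoter, and an SV40 polyadenylation signal.

The roughly 2.9 kb insert is driven by Chx10BP, a mouse Chx10 enhancer element recorded as the promoter. It is not annotated in the feature table but presumably occupies the unannotated stretch upstream of the first loxP site. A synthetic poly(A) signal and an RNA polymerase II pause site lie upstream of that region, an arrangement normally used to block read-through transcription from the backbone so that expression reflects enhancer activity alone.

Downstream, two loxP sites annotated on the same strand flank an mCherry coding sequence followed by rabbit β-globin 3′ sequence and a poly(A) signal. EGFP, with its own β-globin poly(A) signal, sits after the second loxP site. Without Cre, cells in which the enhancer is active express mCherry, and transcription terminates before EGFP. Cre recombination excises the mCherry-poly(A) cassette and places EGFP under enhancer control, switching cells from red to green. Labelling therefore requires both Chx10 enhancer activity and a history of Cre expression, which suits intersectional marking and lineage or fate analysis of bipolar cells. The record does not state the delivery method.
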