Addgene plasmid #73992: Chx10BP-LCL-EGFP
Purpose: Cre-dependent reporter plasmid for bipolar cells in the retina
Depositing lab: Connie Cepko. Depositing organization: Harvard Medical School. Publication: A gene regulatory network controls the binary fate decision of rod and bipolar cells in the vertebrate retina. Wang S, Sengel C, Emerson MM, Cepko CL. Dev Cell. 2014 Sep 8;30(5):513-27. doi: 10.1016/j.devcel.2014.07.018. Epub 2014 Aug 21. PubMed 25155555.
Backbone
  Vector backbone: Stagia3 (Addgene Plasmid #28177)
  Backbone manufacturer: Mark Emerson and Connie Cepko
  Backbone size w/o insert (bp): 3221
  Total vector size (bp): 6121
  Vector type: Mammalian Expression, Cre/Lox
Growth in bacteria
  Bacterial resistance: Ampicillin, 100 μg/mL
  Growth temperature: 37°C
  Growth strain: DH5alpha
  Copy number: Unknown
Gene/Insert
  Gene/Insert name: Chx10BP-loxP-mCherry-loxP-EGFP
  Species: M. musculus (mouse)
  Insert size (bp): 2900
  Promoter: Chx10BP (chx10 enhancer)
  Cloning method: Gibson Cloning
  Sequencing primers: 5′ AAAATAGGCTGTCCCCAGTG
Terms and licenses: Academic/Nonprofit Terms; Industry Terms: Not Available to Industry
How to cite: Chx10BP-LCL-EGFP was a gift from Connie Cepko (Addgene plasmid # 73992 ; http://n2t.net/addgene:73992 ; RRID:Addgene_73992)
