>Addgene plasmid #73992 | Chx10BP-LCL-EGFP | addgene partial sequence | sequence record 141460 | POPFOP-F2 5'-GTGTGAATCGATAGTACTAACATACGC-3'
TCAAAACAAAACGAAACAAAACAAACTAGCAAAATAGGCTGTCCCCAGTGCAAGTGCAGGTGCCAGAACA
TTTCTCTATCGATAGTCGACCAATTCGATTCACACTCAGTTCTTCAGGGAAGAGTCAATCCCGGCCTTCT
CCTCACTCCCCCCCACCCGGCAGAACCTCATCTCCATCTGCTTGATCAGGGCCTGCACTGTATATTGCAG
CAATTTTAAATTGCACCATTAAAGATTTTATGCTGGAGACGTTAAAATTAAAAAGATCTATGTGCAAAGA
GTCACAACGAATTTAATCAACTTGATTTAATAGAAAACAGCAAATGGAATTTATGATGCTCCAAAAGACA
AGGGAATTTTTTTCCCACAGAAAAATAATAAAAAAGCACTTTGTAGAAAACAGAAAGTGGAGTACGGGGG
GGGGGGCTCCCCATCTGAGAGTTTATCAGAACCTAATCCGGGGAGAAGAGCACTGGCTGGGGCTGCTTGC
CCGCTAATCCCAGCTGCCATTAAAATATTAAAGATAAATCTAATCGTCTCTTTATCCAAAATAAGCGACT
TTTGTGTGGGGAGAAAACGTCTAACCCCTTAGGAGGAGAATTAGTTCTAATGCATCAAATGGAATTCGGT
CCAGGCTGAGGCGAAATAGGGTTTAGAGGCAAATGAGACGGTAATAGAACTAAAACCCAGAATGACAAAT
TAAAAACCCTCATTTACACGAATTAAAACGGCTCACAAAAGGGATAGAAACCCAGCTCTGCCCTCCTCAG
CCCCCAACCTGCCTTCCTGTCCTATAATCACTAGTGAATTGCTCGAGGAATTCTATATAATGGAAGCTTG
ACCGGAGCCGTTAGTTGCCCGTCGGACGCGATTTGCGAGGCGCTTTATGCGCGCACCGGTACGACTCACT
ATAGGCTAGCATAACTTCGTATAGCATACATTATACGAAGTTATATGGTGAGCAAGGGCGAGGAGGATAA
CATGGCCATCATCAAGGAGTTCATG
