>Addgene plasmid #73992 | Chx10BP-LCL-EGFP | addgene partial sequence | sequence record 141463 | hARIH1-F 5'-TAATACGACTCACTATAGG-3'
GCATACATTATACGAAGTTATATGGTGAGCAAGGGCGAGGAGGATAACATGGCCATCATCAAGGAGTTCA
TGCGCTTCAAGGTGCACATGGAGGGCTCCGTGAACGGCCACGAGTTCGAGATCGAGGGCGAGGGCGAGGG
CCGCCCCTACGAGGGCACCCAGACCGCCAAGCTGAAGGTGACCAAGGGTGGCCCCCTGCCCTTCGCCTGG
GACATCCTGTCCCCTCAGTTCATGTACGGCTCCAAGGCCTACGTGAAGCACCCCGCCGACATCCCCGACT
ACTTGAAGCTGTCCTTCCCCGAGGGCTTCAAGTGGGAGCGCGTGATGAACTTCGAGGACGGCGGCGTGGT
GACCGTGACCCAGGACTCCTCCCTGCAGGACGGCGAGTTCATCTACAAGGTGAAGCTGCGCGGCACCAAC
TTCCCCTCCGACGGCCCCGTAATGCAGAAGAAGACCATGGGCTGGGAGGCCTCCTCCGAGCGGATGTACC
CCGAGGACGGCGCCCTGAAGGGCGAGATCAAGCAGAGGCTGAAGCTGAAGGACGGCGGCCACTACGACGC
TGAGGTCAAGACCACCTACAAGGCCAAGAAGCCCGTGCAGCTGCCCGGCGCCTACAACGTCAACATCAAG
TTGGACATCACCTCCCACAACGAGGACTACACCATCGTGGAACAGTACGAACGCGCCGAGGGCCGCCACT
CCACCGGCGGCATGGACGAGCTGTACAAGTAAACACGTGCGGCCGCACTCCTCAGGTGCAGGCTGCCTAT
CAGAAGGTGGTGGCTGGTGTGGCCAATGCCCTGGCTCACAAATACCACTGAGATCTTTTTCCCTCTGCCA
AAAATTATGGGGACATCATGAAGCCCCTTGAGCATCTGACTTCTGGCTAATAAAGGAAATTTATTTTCAT
TGCAATAGTGTGTTGGAATTTTT
