>Addgene plasmid #73992 | Chx10BP-LCL-EGFP | addgene partial sequence | sequence record 141464 | EXFP-internal-R 5'-GAACTCCAGCAGGACCATGT-3'
TTGCTCAGGGCGGACTGGGTGCTCAGGTAGTGGTTGTCGGGCAGCAGCACGGGGCCGTCGCCGATGGGGG
TGTTCTGCTGGTAGTGGTCGGCGAGCTGCACGCTGCCGTCCTCGATGTTGTGGCGGATCTTGAAGTTCAC
CTTGATGCCGTTCTTCTGCTTGTCGGCCATGATATAGACGTTGTGGCTGTTGTAGTTGTACTCCAGCTTG
TGCCCCAGGATGTTGCCGTCCTCCTTGAAGTCGATGCCCTTCAGCTCGATGCGGTTCACCAGGGTGTCGC
CCTCGAACTTCACCTCGGCGCGGGTCTTGTAGTTGCCGTCGTCCTTGAAGAAGATGGTGCGCTCCTGGAC
GTAGCCTTCGGGCATGGCGGACTTGAAGAAGTCGTGCTGCTTCATGTGGTCGGGGTAGCGGCTGAAGCAC
TGCACGCCGTAGGTCAGGGTGGTCACGAGGGTGGGCCAGGGCACGGGCAGCTTGCCGGTGGTGCAGATGA
ACTTCAGGGTCAGCTTGCCGTAGGTGGCATCGCCCTCGCCCTCGCCGGACACGCTGAACTTGTGGCCGTT
TACGTCGCCGTCCAGCTCGACCAGGATGGGCACCACCCCGGTGAACAGCTCCTCGCCCTTGCTCACCATG
GCGGCCCGCGTGAATTCTCGAGGCTAGTATAACTTCGTATAATGTATGCTATACGAAGTTATCTGCAGGT
CGAGGGATCTCCATAAGAGAAGAGGGACAGCTATGACTGGGAGTAGTCAGGAGAGGAGGAAAAATCTGGC
TAGTAAAACATGTAAGGAAAATTTTAGGGATGTTAAAGAAAAAAATAACACAAAACAAAATATAAAAAAA
ATCTAACCTCAAGTCAAGGCTTTTCTATGGAATAAGGAATGGACAGCAGGGGGCTGTTTCATATACTGAT
GACCTCTTTATAGCCAACCTTTGTTCATGG
